>Addgene plasmid #83693 | MSCV-6NBC-GFP-PGK-Puro-Barcode16 | depositor full sequence | sequence record 159818 | Full Sequence
TGAAAGACCCCACCTGTAGGTTTGGCAAGCTAGCTTAAGTAACGCCATTTTGCAAGGCATGGAAAATACA
TAACTGAGAATAGAGAAGTTCAGATCAAGGTTAGGAACAGAGAGACAGCAGAATATGGGCCAAACAGGAT
ATCTGTGGTAAGCAGTTCCTGCCCCGGCTCAGGGCCAAGAACAGATGGTCCCCAGATGCGGTCCCGCCCT
CAGCAGTTTCTAGAGAACCATCAGATGTTTCCAGGGTGCCCCAAGGACCTGAAATGACCCTGTGCCTTAT
TTGAACTAACCAATCAGTTCGCTTCTCGCTTCTGTTCGCGCGCTTCTGCTCCCCGAGCTCAATAAAAGAG
CCCACAACCCCTCACTCGGCGCGCCAGTCCTCCGATAGACTGCGTCGCCCGGGTACCCGTATTCCCAATA
AAGCCTCTTGCTGTTTGCATCCGAATCGTGGACTCGCTGATCCTTGGGAGGGTCTCCTCAGATTGATTGA
CTGCCCACCTCGGGGGTCTTTCATTTGGAGGTTCCACCGAGATTTGGAGACCCCTGCCCAGGGACCACCG
ACCCCCCCGCCGGGAGGTAAGCTGGCCAGCGGTCGTTTCGTGTCTGTCTCTGTCTTTGTGCGTGTTTGTG
CCGGCATCTAATGTTTGCGCCTGCGTCTGTACTAGTTAGCTAACTAGCTCTGTATCTGGCGGACCCGTGG
TGGAACTGACGAGTTCTGAACACCCGGCCGCAACCCTGGGAGACGTCCCAGGGACTTTGGGGGCCGTTTT
TGTGGCCCGACCTGAGGAAGGGAGTCGATGTGGAATCCGACCCCGTCAGGATATGTGGTTCTGGTAGGAG
ACGAGAACCTAAAACAGTTCCCGCCTCCGTCTGAATTTTTGCTTTCGGTTTGGAACCGAAGCCGCGCGTC
TTGTCTGCTGCAGCGCTGCAGCATCGTTCTGTGTTGTCTCTGTCTGACTGTGTTTCTGTATTTGTCTGAA
AATTAGGGCCAGACTGTTACCACTCCCTTAAGTTTGACCTTAGGTCACTGGAAAGATGTCGAGCGGATCG
CTCACAACCAGTCGGTAGATGTCAAGAAGAGACGTTGGGTTACCTTCTGCTCTGCAGAATGGCCAACCTT
TAACGTCGGATGGCCGCGAGACGGCACCTTTAACCGAGACCTCATCACCCAGGTTAAGATCAAGGTCTTT
TCACCTGGCCCGCATGGACACCCAGACCAGGTCCCCTACATCGTGACCTGGGAAGCCTTGGCTTTTGACC
CCCCTCCCTGGGTCAAGCCCTTTGTACACCCTAAGCCTCCGCCTCCTCTTCCTCCATCCGCCCCGTCTCT
CCCCCTTGAACCTCCTCGTTCGACCCCGCCTCGATCCTCCCTTTATCCAGCCCTCACTCCTTCTCTAGGC
GCCGGAATTAGATCCTTTGAACCACCATGGTGAGCAAGGGCGAGGAGCTGTTCACCGGGGTGGTGCCCAT
CCTGGTCGAGCTGGACGGCGACGTAAACGGCCACAAGTTCAGCGTGTCCGGCGAGGGCGAGGGCGATGCC
ACCTACGGCAAGCTGACCCTGAAGTTCATCTGCACCACCGGCAAGCTGCCCGTGCCCTGGCCCACCCTCG
TGACCACCCTGACCTACGGCGTGCAGTGCTTCAGCCGCTACCCCGACCACATGAAGCAGCACGACTTCTT
CAAGTCCGCCATGCCCGAAGGCTACGTCCAGGAGCGCACCATCTTCTTCAAGGACGACGGCAACTACAAG
ACCCGCGCCGAGGTGAAGTTCGAGGGCGACACCCTGGTGAACCGCATCGAGCTGAAGGGCATCGACTTCA
AGGAGGACGGCAACATCCTGGGGCACAAGCTGGAGTACAACTACAACAGCCACAACGTCTATATCATGGC
CGACAAGCAGAAGAACGGCATCAAGGTGAACTTCAAGATCCGCCACAACATCGAGGACGGCAGCGTGCAG
CTCGCCGACCACTACCAGCAGAACACCCCCATCGGCGACGGCCCCGTGCTGCTGCCCGACAACCACTACC
TGAGCACCCAGTCCGCCCTGAGCAAAGACCCCAACGAGAAGCGCGATCACATGGTCCTGCTGGAGTTCGT
GACCGCCGCCGGGATCACTCTCGGCATGGACGAGCTGTACAAGTAGCGGAGAATTCTACCGGGTAGGGGA
GGCGCTTTTCCCAAGGCAGTCTGGAGCATGCGCTTTAGCAGCCCCGCTGGGCACTTGGCGCTACACAAGT
GGCCTCTGGCCTCGCACACATTCCACATCCACCGGTAGGCGCCAACCGGCTCCGTTCTTTGGTGGCCCCT
TCGCGCCACCTTCTACTCCTCCCCTAGTCAGGAAGTTCCCCCCCGCCCCGCAGCTCGCGTCGTGCAGGAC
GTGACAAATGGAAGTAGCACGTCTCACTAGTCTCGTGCAGATGGACAGCACCGCTGAGCAATGGAAGCGG
GTAGGCCTTTGGGGCAGCGGCCAATAGCAGCTTTGCTCCTTCGCTTTCTGGGCTCAGAGGCTGGGAAGGG
GTGGGTCCGGGGGCGGGCTCAGGGGCGGGCTCAGGGGCGGGGCGGGCGCCCGAAGGTCCTCCGGAGGCCC
GGCATTCTGCACGCTTCAAAAGCGCACGTCTGCCGCGCTGTTCTCCTCTTCCTCATCTCCGGGCCTTTCG
ACCTGCAGCCCAAGCTTACCATGACCGAGTACAAGCCCACGGTGCGCCTCGCCACCCGCGACGACGTCCC
CAGGGCCGTACGCACCCTCGCCGCCGCGTTCGCCGACTACCCCGCCACGCGCCACACCGTCGATCCGGAC
CGCCACATCGAGCGGGTCACCGAGCTGCAAGAACTCTTCCTCACGCGCGTCGGGCTCGACATCGGCAAGG
TGTGGGTCGCGGACGACGGCGCCGCGGTGGCGGTCTGGACCACGCCGGAGAGCGTCGAAGCGGGGGCGGT
GTTCGCCGAGATCGGCCCGCGCATGGCCGAGTTGAGCGGTTCCCGGCTGGCCGCGCAGCAACAGATGGAA
GGCCTCCTGGCGCCGCACCGGCCCAAGGAGCCCGCGTGGTTCCTGGCCACCGTCGGCGTCTCGCCCGACC
ACCAGGGCAAGGGTCTGGGCAGCGCCGTCGTGCTCCCCGGAGTGGAGGCGGCCGAGCGCGCCGGGGTGCC
CGCCTTCCTGGAGACCTCCGCGCCCCGCAACCTCCCCTTCTACGAGCGGCTCGGCTTCACCGTCACCGCC
GACGTCGAGGTGCCCGAAGGACCGCGCACCTGGTGCATGACCCGCAAGCCCGGTGCCTGACGCCCGCCCC
ACGACCCGCAGCGCCCGACCGAAAGGAGCGCACGACCCCATGCATCGATAAAATAAAAGATTTTATTTAG
TCTCCAGAAAAAGGGGGGAATGAAAGACCCCACCTGTAGGTTTGGCAAGCTAGCTTAAGTAACGCCATTT
TGCAAGGCATGGAAAATACATAACTGAGAATAGAGAAGTTCAGATCAAGGTTAGGAACAGAGAGACAGCA
GAATATGGGCCAAACAGGATATCTGTGGTAAGCAGTTCCTGCCCCGGCTCAGGGCCAAGAACAGATGGTC
CCCAGATGCGGTCCCGCCCTCAGCAGTTTCTAGAGAACCATCAGATGTTTCCAGGGTGCCCCAAGGACCT
GAAATGACCCTGTGCCTTATTTGAACTAACCAATCAGTTCGCTTCTCGCTTCTGTTCGCGCGCTTCTGCT
CCCCGAGCTCAATAAAAGAGCCCACAACCCCTCACTCGGCGCGCCAGTCCTCCGATAGACTGCGTCGCCC
GGGTACCCGTGTATCCAATAAACCCTCTTGCAGTTGCATCCGACTTGTGGTCTCGCTGTTCCTTGGGAGG
GTCTCCTCTGAGTGATTGACTACCCGTCAGCGGGGGTCTTTCATGGGTAACAGTTTCTTGAAGTTGGAGA
ACAACATTCTGAGGGTAGGAGTCGAATATTAAGTAATCCTGACTCAATTAGCCACTGTTTTGAATCCACA
TACTCCAATACTCCTGAAATAGTTCATTATGGACAGCGCAGAAGAGCTGGGGAGAATTAATTCGTAATCA
TGGTCATAGCTGTTTCCTGTGTGAAATTGTTATCCGCTCACAATTCCACACAACATACGAGCCGGAAGCA
TAAAGTGTAAAGCCTGGGGTGCCTAATGAGTGAGCTAACTCACATTAATTGCGTTGCGCTCACTGCCCGC
TTTCCAGTCGGGAAACCTGTCGTGCCAGCTGCATTAATGAATCGGCCAACGCGCGGGGAGAGGCGGTTTG
CGTATTGGGCGCTCTTCCGCTTCCTCGCTCACTGACTCGCTGCGCTCGGTCGTTCGGCTGCGGCGAGCGG
TATCAGCTCACTCAAAGGCGGTAATACGGTTATCCACAGAATCAGGGGATAACGCAGGAAAGAACATGTG
AGCAAAAGGCCAGCAAAAGGCCAGGAACCGTAAAAAGGCCGCGTTGCTGGCGTTTTTCCATAGGCTCCGC
CCCCCTGACGAGCATCACAAAAATCGACGCTCAAGTCAGAGGTGGCGAAACCCGACAGGACTATAAAGAT
ACCAGGCGTTTCCCCCTGGAAGCTCCCTCGTGCGCTCTCCTGTTCCGACCCTGCCGCTTACCGGATACCT
GTCCGCCTTTCTCCCTTCGGGAAGCGTGGCGCTTTCTCATAGCTCACGCTGTAGGTATCTCAGTTCGGTG
TAGGTCGTTCGCTCCAAGCTGGGCTGTGTGCACGAACCCCCCGTTCAGCCCGACCGCTGCGCCTTATCCG
GTAACTATCGTCTTGAGTCCAACCCGGTAAGACACGACTTATCGCCACTGGCAGCAGCCACTGGTAACAG
GATTAGCAGAGCGAGGTATGTAGGCGGTGCTACAGAGTTCTTGAAGTGGTGGCCTAACTACGGCTACACT
AGAAGGACAGTATTTGGTATCTGCGCTCTGCTGAAGCCAGTTACCTTCGGAAAAAGAGTTGGTAGCTCTT
GATCCGGCAAACAAACCACCGCTGGTAGCGGTGGTTTTTTTGTTTGCAAGCAGCAGATTACGCGCAGAAA
AAAAGGATCTCAAGAAGATCCTTTGATCTTTTCTACGGGGTCTGACGCTCAGTGGAACGAAAACTCACGT
TAAGGGATTTTGGTCATGAGATTATCAAAAAGGATCTTCACCTAGATCCTTTTAAATTAAAAATGAAGTT
TTAAATCAATCTAAAGTATATATGAGTAAACTTGGTCTGACAGTTACCAATGCTTAATCAGTGAGGCACC
TATCTCAGCGATCTGTCTATTTCGTTCATCCATAGTTGCCTGACTCCCCGTCGTGTAGATAACTACGATA
CGGGAGGGCTTACCATCTGGCCCCAGTGCTGCAATGATACCGCGAGACCCACGCTCACCGGCTCCAGATT
TATCAGCAATAAACCAGCCAGCCGGAAGGGCCGAGCGCAGAAGTGGTCCTGCAACTTTATCCGCCTCCAT
CCAGTCTATTAATTGTTGCCGGGAAGCTAGAGTAAGTAGTTCGCCAGTTAATAGTTTGCGCAACGTTGTT
GCCATTGCTACAGGCATCGTGGTGTCACGCTCGTCGTTTGGTATGGCTTCATTCAGCTCCGGTTCCCAAC
GATCAAGGCGAGTTACATGATCCCCCATGTTGTGCAAAAAAGCGGTTAGCTCCTTCGGTCCTCCGATCGT
TGTCAGAAGTAAGTTGGCCGCAGTGTTATCACTCATGGTTATGGCAGCACTGCATAATTCTCTTACTGTC
ATGCCATCCGTAAGATGCTTTTCTGTGACTGGTGAGTACTCAACCAAGTCATTCTGAGAATAGTGTATGC
GGCGACCGAGTTGCTCTTGCCCGGCGTCAATACGGGATAATACCGCGCCACATAGCAGAACTTTAAAAGT
GCTCATCATTGGAAAACGTTCTTCGGGGCGAAAACTCTCAAGGATCTTACCGCTGTTGAGATCCAGTTCG
ATGTAACCCACTCGTGCACCCAACTGATCTTCAGCATCTTTTACTTTCACCAGCGTTTCTGGGTGAGCAA
AAACAGGAAGGCAAAATGCCGCAAAAAAGGGAATAAGGGCGACACGGAAATGTTGAATACTCATACTCTT
CCTTTTTCAATATTATTGAAGCATTTATCAGGGTTATTGTCTCATGAGCGGATACATATTTGAATGTATT
TAGAAAAATAAACAAATAGGGGTTCCGCGCACATTTCCCCGAAAAGTGCCACCTGACGTCTAAGAAACCA
TTATTATCATGACATTAACCTATAAAAATAGGCGTATCACGAGGCCCTTTCGTCTCGCGCGTTTCGGTGA
TGACGGTGAAAACCTCTGACACATGCAGCTCCCGGAGACGGTCACAGCTTGTCTGTAAGCGGATGCCGGG
AGCAGACAAGCCCGTCAGGGCGCGTCAGCGGGTGTTGGCGGGTGTCGGGGCTGGCTTAACTATGCGGCAT
CAGAGCAGATTGTACTGAGAGTGCACCATATGCGGTGTGAAATACCGCACAGATGCGTAAGGAGAAAATA
CCGCATCAGGCGCCATTCGCCATTCAGGCTGCGCAACTGTTGGGAAGGGCGATCGGTGCGGGCCTCTTCG
CTATTACGCCAGCTGGCGAAAGGGGGATGTGCTGCAAGGCGATTAAGTTGGGTAACGCCAGGGTTTTCCC
AGTCACGACGTTGTAAAACGACGGCGCAAGGAATGGTGCATGCAAGGAGATGGCGCCCAACAGTCCCCCG
GCCACGGGGCCTGCCACCATACCCACGCCGAAACAAGCGCTCATGAGCCCGAAGTGGCGAGCCCGATCTT
CCCCATCGGTGATGTCGGCGATATAGGCGCCAGCAACCGCACCTGTGGCGCCGGTGATGCCGGCCACGAT
GCGTCCGGCGTAGAGGCGATTAGTCCAATTTGTTAAAGACAGGATATCAGTGGTCCAGGCTCTAGTTTTG
ACTCAACAATATCACCAGCTGAAGCCTATAGAGTACGAGCCATAGATAAAATAAAAGATTTTATTTAGTC
TCCAGAAAAAGGGGGGAA
Features (pLannotate 1.2.2; 19 found; start..end, strand, type, name):
    579..920     +  misc_feature   MESV Ψ: packaging signal of murine embryonic stem cell virus
    987..1403    +  CDS            gag (truncated): truncated Moloney murine leukemia virus (MMLV) gag gene lacking the start codon
   1427..2143    +  CDS            EGFP: EGFP is a basic (constitutively fluorescent) green fluorescent protein published in 1996, derived from Aequorea victoria. It is reported to be a rapidly-maturing weak dimer with moderate acid sensitivity.
   2161..2660    +  promoter       PGK promoter: mouse phosphoglycerate kinase 1 promoter
   2681..3280    +  CDS            PuroR: puromycin N-acetyltransferase; pac from Streptomyces alboniger; confers resistance to puromycin
   3380..3894    +  LTR            3' LTR: 3' long terminal repeat from murine embryonic stem cell virus
   4087..4103    -  protein_bind   lac operator: The lac repressor binds to the lac operator to inhibit transcription in E. coli. This inhibition can be relieved by adding lactose or isopropyl-β-D-thiogalactopyranoside (IPTG). lac repressor encoded by lacI
   4111..4141    -  promoter       lac promoter: promoter for the E. coli lac operon
   4156..4177    -  protein_bind   CAP binding site: CAP binding activates transcription in the presence of cAMP. E. coli catabolite activator protein
   4190..4282    -  CDS            lacI (fragment): lac repressor; lacI; The lac repressor binds to the lac operator to inhibit transcription in E. coli. This inhibition can be relieved by adding lactose or isopropyl-β-D-thiogalactopyranoside (IPTG).
   4465..5053    -  rep_origin     ori: high-copy-number ColE1/pMB1/pBR322/pUC origin of replication
   5224..6084    -  CDS            AmpR: β-lactamase; bla; confers resistance to ampicillin, carbenicillin, and related antibiotics
   6085..6189    -  promoter       AmpR promoter: bla
   6284..6319    +  CDS            rop (fragment): Rop protein, which maintains plasmids at low copy number; rop
   6421..6520    +  misc_feature   bom (fragment): basis of mobility region from pBR322
   6526..6675    -  CDS            lacZα (fragment): LacZα fragment of β-galactosidase; lacZ fragment
   6675..6876    -  CDS            TcR (fragment): tetracycline efflux protein; tet; confers resistance to tetracycline
   6877..6975    +  CDS            env (fragment): murine leukemia virus gPr80 envelope polyprotein precursor; env; proteolytically cleaved into gp70SU and p15TM subunits
   7017..515     +  LTR            5' LTR (across the origin): 5' long terminal repeat from murine embryonic stem cell virus
