[The description below was written by a language model from this plasmid's Addgene catalogue record and pLannotate feature annotations shown in this document.]
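Description:
MSCV-6NBC-GFP-PGK-Puro-Barcode16 is a gammaretroviral transfer vector built on the murine stem cell virus (MSCV) backbone, about 7.0 kb in the depositor's full sequence. It is designed to stably mark mammalian cells with a defined short DNA barcode. In bacteria it is maintained as a high-copy plasmid through a ColE1/pUC-type origin and selected with ampicillin via the β-lactamase gene. The remaining bacterial annotations (fragments of lacI, lacZα, rop, bom and TcR, together with a lac promoter/operator) appear to be non-functional remnants of earlier cloning vectors.

The proviral region is bounded by MESV-derived 5′ and 3′ long terminal repeats. It contains the Ψ packaging signal and a truncated, start-codon-less gag segment, which together support encapsidation of the genomic RNA when gag, pol and env are supplied in trans by packaging cells. Downstream lies EGFP, which has no annotated promoter of its own and is therefore presumably expressed from the 5′ LTR. It is followed by a mouse PGK promoter driving puromycin N-acetyltransferase, so transduced cells can be both tracked by green fluorescence and selected with puromycin.

The insert, Barcode16, is a synthetic six-nucleotide ("6N") barcode cloned by restriction between a destroyed BglII site and a retained EcoRI site. The feature table does not annotate it, so its exact position relative to EGFP is not shown in the record. This plasmid carries one individual barcode and, by its name and numbering, appears to belong to a series. It is used to generate uniquely barcoded cell line variants, and the associated publication describes a platform for multiplexed in vivo small-molecule screening.
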