Addgene plasmid #83693: MSCV-6NBC-GFP-PGK-Puro-Barcode16
Purpose: individual 6N barcode to make barcoded cell line variants
Depositing lab: Monte Winslow. Depositing organization: Stanford University. Publication: An in vivo multiplexed small-molecule screening platform. Gruner BM, Schulze CJ, Yang D, Ogasawara D, Dix MM, Rogers ZN, Chuang CH, McFarland CD, Chiou SH, Brown JM, Cravatt BF, Bogyo M, Winslow MM. Nat Methods. 2016 Sep 12. doi: 10.1038/nmeth.3992. PubMed 27617390.
Backbone
  Vector backbone: MSCV
  Vector type: Retroviral
  Selectable markers: Puromycin
Growth in bacteria
  Bacterial resistance: Ampicillin, 100 μg/mL
  Growth temperature: 37°C
  Growth strain: DH5alpha
  Copy number: High Copy
Gene/Insert
  Gene/Insert name: Barcode16
  Species: Synthetic
  Cloning method: Restriction Enzyme; 5′ cloning site BglII (destroyed during cloning); 3′ cloning site EcoRI (not destroyed)
  Sequencing primers: 5′ CCCTTGAACCTCCTCGTTCGACC
Terms and licenses: Academic/Nonprofit Terms; Industry Terms: Not Available to Industry
How to cite: MSCV-6NBC-GFP-PGK-Puro-Barcode16 was a gift from Monte Winslow (Addgene plasmid # 83693 ; http://n2t.net/addgene:83693 ; RRID:Addgene_83693)
