>Addgene plasmid #83693 | MSCV-6NBC-GFP-PGK-Puro-Barcode16 | addgene partial sequence | sequence record 165151 | pLXSN5 5'-CCCTTGAACCTCCTCGTTCGACC-3'
CAGCCCTCACTCCTTCTCTAGGCGCCGGAATTAGATCCTTTGAACCACCATGGTGAGCAAGGGCGAGGAG
CTGTTCACCGGGGTGGTGCCCATCCTGGTCGAGCTGGACGGCGACGTAAACGGCCACAAGTTCAGCGTGT
CCGGCGAGGGCGAGGGCGATGCCACCTACGGCAAGCTGACCCTGAAGTTCATCTGCACCACCGGCAAGCT
GCCCGTGCCCTGGCCCACCCTCGTGACCACCCTGACCTACGGCGTGCAGTGCTTCAGCCGCTACCCCGAC
CACATGAAGCAGCACGACTTCTTCAAGTCCGCCATGCCCGAAGGCTACGTCCAGGAGCGCACCATCTTCT
TCAAGGACGACGGCAACTACAAGACCCGCGCCGAGGTGAAGTTCGAGGGCGACACCCTGGTGAACCGCAT
CGAGCTGAAGGGCATCGACTTCAAGGAGGACGGCAACATCCTGGGGCACAAGCTGGAGTACAACTACAAC
AGCCACAACGTCTATATCATGGCCGACAAGCAGAAGAACGGCATCAAGGTGAACTTCAAGATCCGCCACA
ACATCGAGGACGGCAGCGTGCAGCTCGCCGACCACTACCAGCAGAACACCCCCATCGGCGACGGCCCCGT
GCTGCTGCCCGACAACCACTACCTGAGCACCCAGTCCGCCCTGAGCAAAGACCCCAACGAGAAGCGCGAT
CACATGGTCCTGCTGGAGTTCGTGACCGCCGCCGGGATCACTCTCGGCATGGACGAGCTGTACAAGTAGC
GGAGAATTCTACCGGGTAGGGGAGGCGCTTTTCCCAAGGCAGTCTGGAGCATGCGCTTTAGCAGCCCCGC
TGGGCACTTGGCGCTACACAAGTGG
